>Addgene plasmid #229208 | lvl2-[lenti-backbone] | addgene full sequence | sequence record 459784 | Addgene NGS Result
GAAGATCCTTTGATCTTTTCTACGGGGTCTGACGCTCAGTGGAACGAAAACTCACGTTAAGGGATTTTGG
TCATGAGATTATCAAAAAGGATCTTCACCTAGATCCTTTTAAATTAAAAATGAAGTTTTAAATCAATCTA
AAGTATATATGAGTAAACTTGGTCTGACAGTTACCAATGCTTAATCAGTGAGGCACCTATCTCAGCGATC
TGTCTATTTCGTTCATCCATAGTTGCCTGACTCCCCGTCGTGTAGATAACTACGATACGGGAGGGCTTAC
CATCTGGCCCCAGTGCTGCAATGATACCGCGAGACCCACGCTCACCGGCTCCAGATTTATCAGCAATAAA
CCAGCCAGCCGGAAGGGCCGAGCGCAGAAGTGGTCCTGCAACTTTATCCGCCTCCATCCAGTCTATTAAT
TGTTGCCGGGAAGCTAGAGTAAGTAGTTCGCCAGTTAATAGTTTGCGCAACGTTGTTGCCATTGCTACAG
GCATCGTGGTGTCACGCTCGTCGTTTGGTATGGCTTCATTCAGCTCCGGTTCCCAACGATCAAGGCGAGT
TACATGATCCCCCATGTTGTGCAAAAAAGCGGTTAGCTCCTTCGGTCCTCCGATCGTTGTCAGAAGTAAG
TTGGCCGCAGTGTTATCACTCATGGTTATGGCAGCACTGCATAATTCTCTTACTGTCATGCCATCCGTAA
GATGCTTTTCTGTGACTGGTGAGTACTCAACCAAGTCATTCTGAGAATAGTGTATGCGGCGACCGAGTTG
CTCTTGCCCGGCGTCAATACGGGATAATACCGCGCCACATAGCAGAACTTTAAAAGTGCTCATCATTGGA
AAACGTTCTTCGGGGCGAAAACTCTCAAGGATCTTACCGCTGTTGAGATCCAGTTCGATGTAACCCACTC
GTGCACCCAACTGATCTTCAGCATCTTTTACTTTCACCAGCGTTTCTGGGTGAGCAAAAACAGGAAGGCA
AAATGCCGCAAAAAAGGGAATAAGGGCGACACGGAAATGTTGAATACTCATACTCTTCCTTTTTCAATAT
TATTGAAGCATTTATCAGGGTTATTGTCTCATGAGCGGATACATATTTGAATGTATTTAGAAAAATAAAC
AAATAGGGGTTCCGCGCACATTTCCCCGAAAAGTGCCACCTGACGTCGACGGATCGGGAGATCTCCCGAT
CCCCTATGGTGCACTCTCAGTACAATCTGCTCTGATGCCGCATAGTTAAGCCAGTATCTGCTCCCTGCTT
GTGTGTTGGAGGTCGCTGAGTAGTGCGCGAGCAAAATTTAAGCTACAACAAGGCAAGGCTTGACCGACAA
TTGCATGAAGAATCTGCTTAGGGTTAGGCGTTTTGCGCTGCTTCGCGATGTACGGGCCAGATATACGCGT
TGACATTGATTATTGACTAGTTATTAATAGTAATCAATTACGGGGTCATTAGTTCATAGCCCATATATGG
AGTTCCGCGTTACATAACTTACGGTAAATGGCCCGCCTGGCTGACCGCCCAACGACCCCCGCCCATTGAC
GTCAATAATGACGTATGTTCCCATAGTAACGCCAATAGGGACTTTCCATTGACGTCAATGGGTGGAGTAT
TTACGGTAAACTGCCCACTTGGCAGTACATCAAGTGTATCATATGCCAAGTACGCCCCCTATTGACGTCA
ATGACGGTAAATGGCCCGCCTGGCATTATGCCCAGTACATGACCTTATGGGACTTTCCTACTTGGCAGTA
CATCTACGTATTAGTCATCGCTATTACCATGGTGATGCGGTTTTGGCAGTACATCAATGGGCGTGGATAG
CGGTTTGACTCACGGGGATTTCCAAGTCTCCACCCCATTGACGTCAATGGGAGTTTGTTTTGGCACCAAA
ATCAACGGGACTTTCCAAAATGTCGTAACAACTCCGCCCCATTGACGCAAATGGGCGGTAGGCGTGTACG
GTGGGAGGTCTATATAAGCAGCGCGTTTTGCCTGTACTGGGTCTCTCTGGTTAGACCAGATCTGAGCCTG
GGAGCTCTCTGGCTAACTAGGGAACCCACTGCTTAAGCCTCAATAAAGCTTGCCTTGAGTGCTTCAAGTA
GTGTGTGCCCGTCTGTTGTGTGACTCTGGTAACTAGAGATCCCTCAGACCCTTTTAGTCAGTGTGGAAAA
TCTCTAGCAGTGGCGCCCGAACAGGGACTTGAAAGCGAAAGGGAAACCAGAGGAGCTCTCTCGACGCAGG
ACTCGGCTTGCTGAAGCGCGCACGGCAAGAGGCGAGGGGCGGCGACTGGTGAGTACGCCAAAAATTTTGA
CTAGCGGAGGCTAGAAGGAGAGAGATGGGTGCGAGAGCGTCAGTATTAAGCGGGGGAGAATTAGATCGCG
ATGGGAAAAAATTCGGTTAAGGCCAGGGGGAAAGAAAAAATATAAATTAAAACATATAGTATGGGCAAGC
AGGGAGCTAGAACGATTCGCAGTTAATCCTGGCCTGTTAGAAACATCAGAAGGCTGTAGACAAATACTGG
GACAGCTACAACCATCCCTTCAGACAGGATCAGAAGAACTTAGATCATTATATAATACAGTAGCAACCCT
CTATTGTGTGCATCAAAGGATAGAGATAAAAGACACCAAGGAAGCTTTAGACAAGATAGAGGAGGAACAA
AACAAAAGTAAGACCACCGCACAGCAAGCGGCCGCTGATCTTCAGACCTGGAGGAGGAGATATGAGGGAC
AATTGGAGAAGTGAATTATATAAATATAAAGTAGTAAAAATTGAACCATTAGGAGTAGCACCCACCAAGG
CAAAGAGAAGAGTGGTGCAGAGAGAAAAAAGAGCAGTGGGAATAGGAGCTTTGTTCCTTGGGTTCTTGGG
AGCAGCAGGAAGCACTATGGGCGCAGCGTCAATGACGCTGACGGTACAGGCCAGACAATTATTGTCTGGT
ATAGTGCAGCAGCAGAACAATTTGCTGAGGGCTATTGAGGCGCAACAGCATCTGTTGCAACTCACAGTCT
GGGGCATCAAGCAGCTCCAGGCAAGAATCCTGGCTGTGGAAAGATACCTAAAGGATCAACAGCTCCTGGG
GATTTGGGGTTGCTCTGGAAAACTCATTTGCACCACTGCTGTGCCTTGGAATGCTAGTTGGAGTAATAAA
TCTCTGGAACAGATTTGGAATCACACGACCTGGATGGAGTGGGACAGAGAAATTAACAATTACACAAGCT
TAATACACTCCTTAATTGAAGAATCGCAAAACCAGCAAGAAAAGAATGAACAAGAATTATTGGAATTAGA
TAAATGGGCAAGTTTGTGGAATTGGTTTAACATAACAAATTGGCTGTGGTATATAAAATTATTCATAATG
ATAGTAGGAGGCTTGGTAGGTTTAAGAATAGTTTTTGCTGTACTTTCTATAGTGAATAGAGTTAGGCAGG
GATATTCACCATTATCGTTTCAGACCCACCTCCCAACCCCGAGGGGACCCGACAGGCCCGAAGGAATAGA
AGAAGAAGGTGGAGAGAGAGACAGAGACAGATCCATTCGATTAGTGAACGGATCGGCACTGCGTGCGCCA
ATTCTGCAGACAAATGGCAGTATTCATCCACAATTTTAAAAGAAAAGGGGGGATTGGGGGGTACAGTGCA
GGGGAAAGAATAGTAGACATAATAGCAACAGACATACAAACTAAAGAATTACAAAAACAAATTACAAAAA
TTCAAAATTTTCGGGTTTATTACAGGGACAGCAGAGATCCAGTTTGGTTAATTAACCCGTGTCGGCTCCA
ACCTGAAGAGCGGAGTGAGACGCGTATCACGAGGCAGAATTTCAGATAAAAAAAATCCTTAGCTTTCGCT
AAGGATGATTTCTGGAATTCGCGGCCGCTTCTAGAGTCCCTATCAGTGATAGAGATTGACATCCCTATCA
GTGATAGAGATACTGAGCACTACTAGAGAAAGAGGAGAAATACTAGATGGCTTCCTCCGAAGACGTTATC
AAAGAGTTCATGCGTTTCAAAGTTCGTATGGAAGGTTCCGTTAACGGTCACGAGTTCGAAATCGAAGGTG
AAGGTGAAGGTCGTCCGTACGAAGGTACCCAGACCGCTAAACTGAAAGTTACCAAAGGTGGTCCGCTGCC
GTTCGCTTGGGACATCCTGTCCCCGCAGTTCCAGTACGGTTCCAAAGCTTACGTTAAACACCCGGCTGAC
ATCCCGGACTACCTGAAACTGTCCTTCCCGGAAGGTTTCAAATGGGAACGTGTTATGAACTTCGAAGACG
GTGGTGTTGTTACCGTTACCCAGGACTCCTCCCTGCAAGACGGTGAGTTCATCTACAAAGTTAAACTGCG
TGGTACCAACTTCCCGTCCGACGGTCCGGTTATGCAGAAAAAAACCATGGGTTGGGAAGCTTCCACCGAA
CGTATGTACCCGGAAGACGGTGCTCTGAAAGGTGAAATCAAAATGCGTCTGAAACTGAAAGACGGTGGTC
ACTACGACGCTGAAGTTAAAACCACCTACATGGCTAAAAAACCGGTTCAGCTGCCGGGTGCTTACAAAAC
CGACATCAAACTGGACATCACCTCCCACAACGAAGACTACACCATCGTTGAACAGTACGAACGTGCTGAA
GGTCGTCACTCCACCGGTGCTTAATAACGCTGATAGTGCTAGTGTAGATCGCTACTAGAGCCAGGCATCA
AATAAAACGAAAGGCTCAGTCGAAAGACTGGGCCTTTCGTTTTATCTGTTGTTTGTCGGTGAACGCTCTC
TACTAGAGTCACACTGGCTCACCTTCGGGTGGGCCTTTCTGCGTTTATATACTAGTAGGATCCTAACTCG
ACGTGCAGCGTCTCACGCTGCTCTTCAAGAATCGATACCGTCGACCTCGAGACCTAGAAAAACATGGAGC
AATCACAAGTAGCAATACAGCAGCTACCAATGCTGATTGTGCCTGGCTAGAAGCACAAGAGGAGGAGGAG
GTGGGTTTTCCAGTCACACCTCAGGTACCTTTAAGACCAATGACTTACAAGGCAGCTGTAGATCTTAGCC
ACTTTTTAAAAGAAAAGGGGGGACTGGAAGGGCTAATTCACTCCCAACGAAGACAAGATATCCTTGATCT
GTGGATCTACCACACACAAGGCTACTTCCCTGATTGGCAGAACTACACACCAGGGCCAGGGATCAGATAT
CCACTGACCTTTGGATGGTGCTACAAGCTAGTACCAGTTGAGCAAGAGAAGGTAGAAGAAGCCAATGAAG
GAGAGAACACCCGCTTGTTACACCCTGTGAGCCTGCATGGGATGGATGACCCGGAGAGAGAAGTATTAGA
GTGGAGGTTTGACAGCCGCCTAGCATTTCATCACATGGCCCGAGAGCTGCATCCGGACTGTACTGGGTCT
CTCTGGTTAGACCAGATCTGAGCCTGGGAGCTCTCTGGCTAACTAGGGAACCCACTGCTTAAGCCTCAAT
AAAGCTTGCCTTGAGTGCTTCAAGTAGTGTGTGCCCGTCTGTTGTGTGACTCTGGTAACTAGAGATCCCT
CAGACCCTTTTAGTCAGTGTGGAAAATCTCTAGCAGGGCCCGTTTAAACCCGCTGATCAGCCTCGACTGT
GCCTTCTAGTTGCCAGCCATCTGTTGTTTGCCCCTCCCCCGTGCCTTCCTTGACCCTGGAAGGTGCCACT
CCCACTGTCCTTTCCTAATAAAATGAGGAAATTGCATCGCATTGTCTGAGTAGGTGTCATTCTATTCTGG
GGGGTGGGGTGGGGCAGGACAGCAAGGGGGAGGATTGGGAAGACAATAGCAGGCATGCTGGGGATGCGGT
GGGCTCTATGGCTTCTGAGGCGGAAAGAACCAGCTGGGGCTCTAGGGGGTATCCCC
[124 nt withheld, positions 5867-5990]
C
[91 nt withheld, positions 5992-6082]
A
[49 nt withheld, positions 6084-6132]
CCTTTGACGTTGGAGTCCACGTTCTTT
[37 nt withheld, positions 6160-6196]
ACCCTATCTCGGTCTATTCTTTTGATTTATAAGGGATTTTGCCGATTTCGGCCTATTGGTTAAAAAATGA
GCTGATTTAACAAAAATTTAACGCGAATTAATTCTGTGGAATGTGTGTCAGTTAGGGTGTGGAAAGTCCC
CAGGCTCCCCAGCAGGCAGAAGTATGCAAAGCATGCATCTCAATTAGTCAGCAACCAGGTGTGGAAAGTC
CCCAGGCTCCCCAGCAGGCAGAAGTATGCAAAGCATGCATCTCAATTAGTCAGCAACCATAGTCCCGCCC
CTAACTCCGCCCATCCCGCCCCTAACTCCGCCCAGTTCCGCCCATTCTCCGCCCCATGGCTGACTAATTT
TTTTTATTTATGCAGAGGCCGAGGCCGCCTCTGCCTCTGAGCTATTCCAGAAGTAGTGAGGAGGCTTTTT
TGGAGGCCTAGGCTTTTGCAAAAAGCTCCCGGGAGCTTGTATATCCATTTTCGGATCTGATCAGCACGTG
TTGACAATTAATCATCGGCATAGTATATCGGCATAGTATAATACGACAAGGTGAGGAACTAAACCATGGC
CAAGTTGACCAGTGCCGTTCCGGTGCTCACCGCGCGCGACGTCGCCGGAGCGGTCGAGTTCTGGACCGAC
CGGCTCGGGTTCTCCCGGGACTTCGTGGAGGACGACTTCGCCGGTGTGGTCCGGGACGACGTGACCCTGT
TCATCAGCGCGGTCCAGGACCAGGTGGTGCCGGACAACACCCTGGCCTGGGTGTGGGTGCGCGGCCTGGA
CGAGCTGTACGCCGAGTGGTCGGAGGTCGTGTCCACGAACTTCCGGGACGCCTCCGGGCCGGCCATGACC
GAGATCGGCGAGCAGCCGTGGGGGCGGGAGTTCGCCCTGCGCGACCCGGCCGGCAACTGCGTGCACTTCG
TGGCCGAGGAGCAGGACTGACACGTGCTACGAGATTTCGATTCCACCGCCGCCTTCTATGAAAGGTTGGG
CTTCGGAATCGTTTTCCGGGACGCCGGCTGGATGATCCTCCAGCGCGGGGATCTCATGCTGGAGTTCTTC
GCCCACCCCAACTTGTTTATTGCAGCTTATAATGGTTACAAATAAAGCAATAGCATCACAAATTTCACAA
ATAAAGCATTTTTTTCACTGCATTCTAGTTGTGGTTTGTCCAAACTCATCAATGTATCTTATTGGCCCGT
GTCTCAAAATCTCTGATGTTACATTGCACAAGATAAAATAATATCATCATGAACAATAAAACTGTCTGCT
TACATAAACAGTAATACAAGGGGTGTTATGAGCCATATTCAACGGGAAACGTCTTGCTCCAGGCCGCGAT
TAAATTCCAACATGGATGCTGATTTATATGGGTATAAATGGGCTCGCGATAATGTCGGGCAATCAGGTGC
GACAATCTATCGCTTGTATGGGAAGCCCGATGCGCCAGAGTTGTTTCTGAAACATGGCAAAGGTAGCGTT
GCCAATGATGTTACAGATGAGATGGTCAGACTAAACTGGCTGACGGAATTTATGCCTCTTCCGACCATCA
AGCATTTTATCCGTACTCCTGATGATGCATGGTTACTCACCACTGCGATCCCCGGAAAAACAGCATTCCA
GGTATTAGAAGAATATCCTGATTCAGGTGAAAATATTGTTGATGCGCTGGCAGTGTTCCTGCGCCGGTTG
CATTCGATTCCTGTTTGTAATTGTCCTTTTAACAGCGATCGCGTATTTCGACTAGCTCAGGCGCAATCAC
GAATGAATAACGGTTTGGTTGATGCGAGTGATTTTGATGACGAGCGTAATGGCTGGCCTGTTGAACAAGT
CTGGAAAGAAATGCATAAACTTTTGCCATTCTCACCGGATTCAGTCGTCACTCATGGTGATTTCTCACTT
GATAACCTTATTTTTGACGAGGGGAAATTAATAGGTTGTATTGATGTTGGACGAGTCGGAATCGCAGACC
GATACCAGGATCTTGCCATCCTATGGAACTGCCTCGGTGAGTTTTCTCCTTCATTACAGAAACGGCTTTT
TCAAAAATATGGTATTGATAATCCTGATATGAATAAATTGCAGTTTCATTTGATGCTCGATGAGTTTTTC
TAATCAGAATTGGTTAATTGGTTGTAACACTGGCAGAGCATTACGCTGACTTGACGGGACGGCGCAAGCT
CATGCTTCCTCGCTCACTGACTCGCTGCGCTCGGTCGTTCGGCTGCGGCGAGCGGTATCAGCTCACTCAA
AGGCGGTAATACGGTTATCCACAGAATCAGGGGATAACGCAGGAAAGAACATGTGAGCAAAAGGCCAGCA
AAAGGCCAGGAACCGTAAAAAGGCCGCGTTGCTGGCGTTTTTCCATAGGCTCCGCCCCCCTGACGAGCAT
CACAAAAATCGACGCTCAAGTCAGAGGTGGCGAAACCCGACAGGACTATAAAGATACCAGGCGTTTCCCC
CTGGAAGCTCCCTCGTGCGCTCTCCTGTTCCGACCCTGCCGCTTACCGGATACCTGTCCGCCTTTCTCCC
TTCGGGAAGCGTGGCGCTTTCTCATAGCTCACGCTGTAGGTATCTCAGTTCGGTGTAGGTCGTTCGCTCC
AAGCTGGGCTGTGTGCACGAACCCCCCGTTCAGCCCGACCGCTGCGCCTTATCCGGTAACTATCGTCTTG
AGTCCAACCCGGTAAGACACGACTTATCGCCACTGGCAGCAGCCACTGGTAACAGGATTAGCAGAGCGAG
GTATGTAGGCGGTGCTACAGAGTTCTTGAAGTGGTGGCCTAACTACGGCTACACTAGAAGAACAGTATTT
GGTATCTGCGCTCTGCTGAAGCCAGTTACCTTCGGAAAAAGAGTTGGTAGCTCTTGATCCGGCAAACAAA
CCACCGCTGGTAGCGGTGGTTTTTTTGTTTGCAAGCAGCAGATTACGCGCAGAAAAAAAGGATCTCAA
Features (pLannotate 1.2.2; 31 found; start..end, strand, type, name):
    171..1031    -  CDS            AmpR: β-lactamase; bla; confers resistance to ampicillin, carbenicillin, and related antibiotics
   1032..1136    -  promoter       AmpR promoter: bla
   1195..1247    -  misc_feature   bom (fragment): basis of mobility region from pBR322
   1402..1781    +  enhancer       CMV enhancer: human cytomegalovirus immediate early enhancer
   1782..1981    +  promoter       CMV promoter: human cytomegalovirus (CMV) immediate early promoter
   1999..2179    +  LTR            5' LTR (truncated): truncated 5' long terminal repeat (LTR) from HIV-1
   2226..2351    +  misc_feature   HIV-1 Ψ: packaging signal of human immunodeficiency virus type 1
   2335..2698    +  CDS            HIV-1 gag (fragment): gag protein from human immunodeficiency virus 1; gag
   2844..3077    +  misc_feature   RRE: The Rev response element (RRE) of HIV-1 allows for Rev-dependent mRNA export from the nucleus to the cytoplasm.
   3454..3554    +  CDS            Rev (fragment): human immunodeficiency virus 1 (HIV-1) Rev protein; rev; enhances nuclear export of unspliced and incompletely spliced viral mRNAs
   3604..3721    +  misc_feature   cPPT/CTS: central polypurine tract and central termination sequence of HIV-1
   3819..3862    -  terminator     bacterial terminator: putative bacterial transcription terminator
   3865..3886    +  misc_feature   BioBrick prefix: BioBrick prefix for parts that do not start with "ATG"
   3887..3905    +  protein_bind   tet operator: tetO; bacterial operator O2 for the tetR and tetA genes tetracycline repressor TetR
   3911..3930    +  promoter       H1-2O2 promoter (fragment): doxycycline-inducible variant of the human H1 RNA promoter (Henriksen et al., 2007)
   3967..4641    +  CDS            mRFP1: mRFP1 is a basic (constitutively fluorescent) red fluorescent protein published in 2002, derived from Discosoma sp.. It is reported to be a somewhat slowly-maturing monomer with low acid sensitivity.
   4689..4760    +  terminator     rrnB T1 terminator: transcription terminator T1 from the E. coli rrnB gene
   4776..4803    +  terminator     T7Te terminator: phage T7 early transcription terminator
   4861..4881    +  misc_feature   MCS (fragment): pBluescript multiple cloning site
   4878..5378    +  CDS            nef (fragment): NEF_HV1LA - Experimental evidence at protein level: Swiss-Prot protein existence level 1. Extracellular Nef protein targets CD4(+) T-lymphocytes for apoptosis by interacting with CXCR4 surface receptors. From Human immunodeficiency virus type 1 group M subtype B (isolate Lai) (HIV-1).
   5385..5565    +  LTR            5' LTR (truncated): truncated 5' long terminal repeat (LTR) from HIV-1
   5597..5821    +  polyA_signal   bGH poly(A) signal: bovine growth hormone polyadenylation signal
   5825..5846    +  promoter       SV40 promoter (fragment): SV40 enhancer and early promoter
   5867..6295    +  rep_origin     f1 ori (sequence partly withheld): f1 bacteriophage origin of replication; arrow indicates direction of (+) strand synthesis
   6309..6638    +  promoter       SV40 promoter: SV40 enhancer and early promoter
   6686..6733    +  promoter       EM7 promoter: synthetic bacterial promoter&nbsp
   6752..7126    +  CDS            BleoR: antibiotic-binding protein; Sh ble from Streptoalloteichus hindustanus; confers resistance to bleomycin, phleomycin, and Zeocin™
   7136..7261    +  CDS            ble (fragment): BLE_KLEPN - Experimental evidence at protein level: Swiss-Prot protein existence level 1. Binding protein with a strong affinity to the bleomycin family of antibiotics. Binds to CL990; an antimitotic-antibiotic compound. From Klebsiella pneumoniae.
   7256..7377    +  polyA_signal   SV40 poly(A) signal: SV40 polyadenylation signal
   7484..8299    +  CDS            KanR: aminoglycoside phosphotransferase; aph(3')-Ia; confers resistance to kanamycin in bacteria or G418 (Geneticin®) in eukaryotes
   8546..9134    -  rep_origin     ori: high-copy-number ColE1/pMB1/pBR322/pUC origin of replication
