[The description below was written by a language model from this plasmid's Addgene catalogue record and pLannotate feature annotations shown in this document.]
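Description:
lvl2-[lenti-backbone] is an empty lentiviral destination backbone of about 9.1 kb, catalogued as a synthetic biology vector from a modular platform for rapid assembly of mammalian gene circuits. The record is inconsistent about hierarchy: the name says level 2, while the purpose field says "lvl 1 backbone". It carries no insert. In E. coli it replicates from a high-copy ColE1/pUC-type origin and is selected with both ampicillin (AmpR, β-lactamase) and kanamycin (KanR, aph(3')-Ia). An f1 origin is also present.

The lentiviral portion follows the layout of a third-generation HIV-1 transfer vector. A CMV enhancer/promoter is fused to a truncated 5' LTR, so genomic RNA can be made in packaging cells. This is followed by the Ψ packaging signal with a gag fragment, the Rev response element for Rev-dependent nuclear export, and the cPPT/CTS. Downstream lie a nef fragment, a second truncated LTR and a bGH polyadenylation signal.

Between the cPPT/CTS and the 3' LTR region sits a bacterial-style cassette instead of a mammalian payload. It comprises a BioBrick prefix, a tet operator and short promoter fragment, mRFP1, and the rrnB T1 and T7Te terminators. This arrangement resembles a red-colony placeholder that is displaced when assembled transcription units are cloned in, though the record does not state this or the assembly chemistry.

Outside the LTRs, an SV40 promoter/EM7–BleoR–SV40 poly(A) cassette could confer Zeocin resistance in mammalian or bacterial cells. The depositor notes that the plasmid is slightly modified from the published version, with no functional differences.
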