Addgene plasmid #229208: lvl2-[lenti-backbone]
Purpose: (Empty Backbone) lvl 1 backbone
Depositing lab: Ron Weiss. Depositing organization: Massachusetts Institute of Technology. Publication: A platform for rapid prototyping of synthetic gene networks in mammalian cells. Duportet X, Wroblewska L, Guye P, Li Y, Eyquem J, Rieders J, Rimchala T, Batt G, Weiss R. Nucleic Acids Res. 2014 Dec 1;42(21):13440-51. doi: 10.1093/nar/gku1082. Epub 2014 Nov 5. PubMed 25378321.
Backbone
  Vector backbone: lvl2 [backbone]
  Vector type: Synthetic Biology
Growth in bacteria
  Bacterial resistance: Ampicillin and Kanamycin, 100 & 50 μg/mL
  Growth temperature: 37°C
  Growth strain: DH5alpha
  Copy number: High Copy
Gene/Insert
  Gene/Insert name: None
Terms and licenses: Academic/Nonprofit Terms; Industry Terms: Not Available to Industry
Depositor comments: This plasmid is slightly modified from the version used in Duportet et al. 2014, but does not have any functional differences.
How to cite: lvl2-[lenti-backbone] was a gift from Ron Weiss (Addgene plasmid # 229208 ; http://n2t.net/addgene:229208 ; RRID:Addgene_229208)
